Addgene plasmid #64607: FLAG-Rheb (Q64L)-pcw107
Purpose: when used to produce lentivirus, express physiological levels of insert
Depositing lab: David Sabatini & Kris Wood. Depositing organization: Whitehead Institute for Biomedical Research. Publication: Systematic identification of signaling pathways with potential to confer anticancer drug resistance. Martz CA, Ottina KA, Singleton KR, Jasper JS, Wardell SE, Peraza-Penton A, Anderson GR, Winter PS, Wang T, Alley HM, Kwong LN, Cooper ZA, Tetzlaff M, Chen PL, Rathmell JC, Flaherty KT, Wargo JA, McDonnell DP, Sabatini DM, Wood KC. Sci Signal. 2014 Dec 23;7(357):ra121. doi: 10.1126/scisignal.aaa1877. PubMed 25538079.
Backbone
  Vector backbone: pcw107 (V5)
  Backbone manufacturer: John Doench/Kathleen Ottina
  Backbone size w/o insert (bp): 9240
  Vector type: Lentiviral
  Selectable markers: Puromycin
Growth in bacteria
  Bacterial resistance: Ampicillin, 100 μg/mL
  Growth temperature: 37°C
  Growth strain: Stbl3
  Copy number: Unknown
Gene/Insert
  Gene/Insert name: RHEB
  Species: H. sapiens (human)
  Insert size (bp): 585
  Mutation: Q64L
  GenBank ID: NM_005614.3
  Entrez Gene: RHEB (a.k.a. RHEB2)
  Promoter: PGK
  Tag / fusion protein: FLAG (N terminal on insert)
  Cloning method: Gateway Cloning
  Sequencing primers: 5′ hPGK-F; 3′ WPRE-R
Resource information
  A portion of this plasmid was derived from a plasmid made by: Peter Vogt (Addgene plasmid # 21050)
Terms and licenses: Academic/Nonprofit Terms; Industry Terms: Not Available to Industry
Depositor comments: AATG (N-term barcode, 17 nt upstream of CDS start). Working name: CTK-B3-STOP
How to cite: FLAG-Rheb (Q64L)-pcw107 was a gift from David Sabatini & Kris Wood (Addgene plasmid # 64607 ; http://n2t.net/addgene:64607 ; RRID:Addgene_64607)
