[The description below was written by a language model from this plasmid's Addgene catalogue record.]
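Description:
FLAG-Rheb (Q64L)-pcw107 is a lentiviral expression plasmid built on the pcw107 (V5) backbone, a vector of about 9.2 kb without insert. It is propagated in bacteria under ampicillin selection, and it carries a puromycin marker for selecting transduced mammalian cells. The record does not list the origin of replication, the LTRs or other viral elements individually. The use of a WPRE-directed sequencing primer implies that a woodchuck hepatitis virus post-transcriptional regulatory element, which generally enhances transcript stability and expression, lies downstream of the insert.

The payload is a 585 bp human RHEB coding sequence carrying the Q64L substitution, fused to an N-terminal FLAG epitope and introduced by Gateway recombination. Expression is driven by the PGK promoter, a moderate-strength constitutive promoter, which fits the stated aim of giving physiological rather than strongly overexpressed levels of the protein after lentiviral delivery. Rheb is a small GTPase that activates mTORC1, and Q64L is generally regarded as an activating mutation, though the record does not describe its effect. The working name ends in "STOP", which suggests the insert keeps its own stop codon so that the backbone's V5 tag is not fused to it, but this is not stated explicitly. A short four-nucleotide barcode sits 17 nt upstream of the coding sequence start, and part of the plasmid derives from an earlier deposited construct. The associated publication concerns systematic identification of signalling pathways able to confer anticancer drug resistance, so this construct likely serves as a pathway-activating reagent in such screens.
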