>Addgene plasmid #64607 | FLAG-Rheb (Q64L)-pcw107 | depositor partial sequence | sequence record 108676 | Depositor Insert Sequence
ATGGACTACAAAGACGATGACAAGGCGGCCGCGCCGCAGTCCAAGTCCCGGAAGATCGCGATCCTGGGCT
ACCGGTCTGTGGGGAAATCCTCATTGACGATTCAATTTGTTGAAGGCCAATTTGTGGACTCCTACGATCC
AACCATAGAAAACACTTTTACAAAGTTGATCACAGTAAATGGACAAGAATATCATCTTCAACTTGTAGAC
ACAGCCGGGCTAGATGAATATTCTATCTTTCCTCAGACATACTCCATAGATATTAATGGCTATATTCTTG
TGTATTCTGTTACATCAATCAAAAGTTTTGAAGTGATTAAAGTTATCCATGGCAAATTGTTGGATATGGT
GGGGAAAGTACAAATACCTATTATGTTGGTTGGGAATAAGAAAGACCTGCATATGGAAAGGGTGATCAGT
TATGAAGAAGGGAAAGCTTTGGCAGAATCTTGGAATGCAGCTTTTTTGGAATCTTCTGCTAAAGAAAATC
AGACTGCTGTGGATGTTTTTCGAAGGATAATTTTGGAGGCAGAAAAAATGGACGGGGCAGCTTCACAAGG
CAAGTCTTCATGCTCGGTGATGTGA
