>Addgene plasmid #64607 | FLAG-Rheb (Q64L)-pcw107 | addgene partial sequence | sequence record 110630 | hPGK-F 5'-GTGTTCCGCATTCTGCAAG-3'
TCACCGACCTCTCTCCCCAGGGGCTAGCATCGATGGATCAACAAGTTTGTACAAAAAAGTTGGCAATGGC
GGCGGCGGCACCATGGACTACAAAGACGATGACAAGGCGGCCGCGCCGCAGTCCAAGTCCCGGAAGATCG
CGATCCTGGGCTACCGGTCTGTGGGGAAATCCTCATTGACGATTCAATTTGTTGAAGGCCAATTTGTGGA
CTCCTACGATCCAACCATAGAAAACACTTTTACAAAGTTGATCACAGTAAATGGACAAGAATATCATCTT
CAACTTGTAGACACAGCCGGGCTAGATGAATATTCTATCTTTCCTCAGACATACTCCATAGATATTAATG
GCTATATTCTTGTGTATTCTGTTACATCAATCAAAAGTTTTGAAGTGATTAAAGTTATCCATGGCAAATT
GTTGGATATGGTGGGGAAAGTACAAATACCTATTATGTTGGTTGGGAATAAGAAAGACCTGCATATGGAA
AGGGTGATCAGTTATGAAGAAGGGAAAGCTTTGGCAGAATCTTGGAATGCAGCTTTTTTGGAATCTTCTG
CTAAAGAAAATCAGACTGCTGTGGATGTTTTTCGAAGGATAATTTTGGAGGCAGAAAAAATGGACGGGGC
AGCTTCACAAGGCAAGTCTTCATGCTCGGTGATGTGATTGCCAACTTTCTTGTAC
